>Addgene plasmid #116546 | pHAGE-PIK3CA-V344A | addgene full sequence | sequence record 243087 | Addgene NGS Result
TGGAAGGGCTAATTCACTCCCAAAGAAGACAAGATATCCTTGATCTGTGGATCTACCACACACAAGGCTA
CTTCCCTGATTAGCAGAACTACACACCAGGGCCAGGGGTCAGATATCCACTGACCTTTGGATGGTGCTAC
AAGCTAGTACCAGTTGAGCCAGATAAGGTAGAAGAGGCCAATAAAGGAGAGAACACCAGCTTGTTACACC
CTGTGAGCCTGCATGGGATGGATGACCCGGAGAGAGAAGTGTTAGAGTGGAGGTTTGACAGCCGCCTAGC
ATTTCATCACGTGGCCCGAGAGCTGCATCCGGAGTACTTCAAGAACTGCTGATATCGAGCTTGCTACAAG
GGACTTTCCGCTGGGGACTTTCCAGGGAGGCGTGGCCTGGGCGGGACTGGGGAGTGGCGAGCCCTCAGAT
CCTGCATATAAGCAGCTGCTTTTTGCCTGTACTGGGTCTCTCTGGTTAGACCAGATCTGAGCCTGGGAGC
TCTCTGGCTAACTAGGGAACCCACTGCTTAAGCCTCAATAAAGCTTGCCTTGAGTGCTTCAAGTAGTGTG
TGCCCGTCTGTTGTGTGACTCTGGTAACTAGAGATCCCTCAGACCCTTTTAGTCAGTGTGGAAAATCTCT
AGCAGTGGCGCCCGAACAGGGACTTGAAAGCGAAAGGGAAACCAGAGGAGCTCTCTCGACGCAGGACTCG
GCTTGCTGAAGCGCGCACGGCAAGAGGCGAGGGGCGGCGACTGGTGAGTACGCCAAAAATTTTGACTAGC
GGAGGCTAGAAGGAGAGAGATGGGTGCGAGAGCGTCAGTATTAAGCGGGGGAGAATTAGATCGCGATGGG
AAAAAATTCGGTTAAGGCCAGGGGGAAAGAAAAAATATAAATTAAAACATATAGTATGGGCAAGCAGGGA
GCTAGAACGATTCGCAGTTAATCCTGGCCTGTTAGAAACATCAGAAGGCTGTAGACAAATACTGGGACAG
CTACAACCATCCCTTCAGACAGGATCAGAAGAACTTAGATCATTATATAATACAGTAGCAACCCTCTATT
GTGTGCATCAAAGGATAGAGATAAAAGACACCAAGGAAGCTTTAGACAAGATAGAGGAAGAGCAAAACAA
AAGTAAGACCACCGCACAGCAAGCGGCCGGCCGCTGATCTTCAGACCTGGAGGAGGAGATATGAGGGACA
ATTGGAGAAGTGAATTATATAAATATAAAGTAGTAAAAATTGAACCATTAGGAGTAGCACCCACCAAGGC
AAAGAGAAGAGTGGTGCAGAGAGAAAAAAGAGCAGTGGGAATAGGAGCTTTGTTCCTTGGGTTCTTGGGA
GCAGCAGGAAGCACTATGGGCGCAGCGTCAATGACGCTGACGGTACAGGCCAGACAATTATTGTCTGGTA
TAGTGCAGCAGCAGAACAATTTGCTGAGGGCTATTGAGGCGCAACAGCATCTGTTGCAACTCACAGTCTG
GGGCATCAAGCAGCTCCAGGCAAGAATCCTGGCTGTGGAAAGATACCTAAAGGATCAACAGCTCCTGGGG
ATTTGGGGTTGCTCTGGAAAACTCATTTGCACCACTGCTGTGCCTTGGAATGCTAGTTGGAGTAATAAAT
CTCTGGAACAGATTTGGAATCACACGACCTGGATGGAGTGGGACAGAGAAATTAACAATTACACAAGCTT
AATACACTCCTTAATTGAAGAATCGCAAAACCAGCAAGAAAAGAATGAACAAGAATTATTGGAATTAGAT
AAATGGGCAAGTTTGTGGAATTGGTTTAACATAACAAATTGGCTGTGGTATATAAAATTATTCATAATGA
TAGTAGGAGGCTTGGTAGGTTTAAGAATAGTTTTTGCTGTACTTTCTATAGTGAATAGAGTTAGGCAGGG
ATATTCACCATTATCGTTTCAGACCCACCTCCCAACCCCGAGGGGACCCGACAGGCCCGAAGGAATAGAA
GAAGAAGGTGGAGAGAGAGACAGAGACAGATCCATTCGATTAGTGAACGGATCTCGACGGTATCGCCGAA
TTCACAAATGGCAGTATTCATCCACAATTTTAAAAGAAAAGGGGGGATTGGGGGGTACAGTGCAGGGGAA
AGAATAGTAGACATAATAGCAACAGACATACAAACTAAAGAATTACAAAAACAAATTACAAAAATTCAAA
ATTTTCGGGTTTATTACAGGGACAGCAGAGATCCAGTTTGGACTAGTCGTGAGGCTCCGGTGCCCGTCAG
TGGGCAGAGCGCACATCGCCCACAGTCCCCGAGAAGTTGGGGGGAGGGGTCGGCAATTGAACCGGTGCCT
AGAGAAGGTGGCGCGGGGTAAACTGGGAAAGTGATGTCGTGTACTGGCTCCGCCTTTTTCCCGAGGGTGG
GGGAGAACCGTATATAAGTGCAGTAGTCGCCGTGAACGTTCTTTTTCGCAACGGGTTTGCCGCCAGAACA
CAGGTAAGTGCCGTGTGTGGTTCCCGCGGGCCTGGCCTCTTTACGGGTTATGGCCCTTGCGTGCCTTGAA
TTACTTCCACCTGGCTGCAGTACGTGATTCTTGATCCCGAGCTTCGGGTTGGAAGTGGGTGGGAGAGTTC
GAGGCCTTGCGCTTAAGGAGCCCCTTCGCCTCGTGCTTGAGTTGAGGCCTGGCCTGGGCGCTGGGGCCGC
CGCGTGCGAATCTGGTGGCACCTTCGCGCCTGTCTCGCTGCTTTCGATAAGTCTCTAGCCATTTAAAATT
TTTGATGACCTGCTGCGACGCTTTTTTTCTGGCAAGATAGTCTTGTAAATGCGGGCCAAGATCTGCACAC
TGGTATTTCGGTTTTTGGGGCCGCGGGCGGCGACGGGGCCCGTGCGTCCCAGCGCACATGTTCGGCGAGG
CGGGGCCTGCGAGCGCGGCCACCGAGAATCGGACGGGGGTAGTCTCAAGCTGGCCGGCCTGCTCTGGTGC
CTGGCCTCGCGCCGCCGTGTATCGCCCCGCCCTGGGCGGCAAGGCTGGCCCGGTCGGCACCAGTTGCGTG
AGCGGAAAGATGGCCGCTTCCCGGCCCTGCTGCAGGGAGCTCAAAATGGAGGACGCGGCGCTCGGGAGAG
CGGGCGGGTGAGTCACCCACACAAAGGAAAAGGGCCTTTCCGTCCTCAGCCGTCGCTTCATGTGACTCCA
CGGAGTACCGGGCGCCGTCCAGGCACCTCGATTAGTTCTCGAGCTTTTGGAGTACGTCGTCTTTAGGTTG
GGGGGAGGGGTTTTATGCGATGGAGTTTCCCCACACTGAGTGGGTGGAGACTGAAGTTAGGCCAGCTTGG
CACTTGATGTAATTCTCCTTGGAATTTGCCCTTTTTGAGTTTGGATCTTGGTTCATTCTCAAGCCTCAGA
CAGTGGTTCAAAGTTTTTTTCTTCCATTTCAGGTGTCGTGAAGCGGCCCTGCAGATATCAACAAGTTTGT
ACAAAAAAGCAGGCACCATGCCTCCAAGACCATCATCAGGTGAACTGTGGGGCATCCACTTGATGCCCCC
AAGAATCCTAGTAGAATGTTTACTACCAAATGGAATGATAGTGACTTTAGAATGCCTCCGTGAGGCTACA
TTAATAACCATAAAGCATGAACTATTTAAAGAAGCAAGAAAATACCCCCTCCATCAACTTCTTCAAGATG
AATCTTCTTACATTTTCGTAAGTGTTACTCAAGAAGCAGAAAGGGAAGAATTTTTTGATGAAACAAGACG
ACTTTGTGACCTTCGGCTTTTTCAACCCTTTTTAAAAGTAATTGAACCAGTAGGCAACCGTGAAGAAAAG
ATCCTCAATCGAGAAATTGGTTTTGCTATCGGCATGCCAGTGTGTGAATTTGATATGGTTAAAGATCCAG
AAGTACAGGACTTCCGAAGAAATATTCTGAACGTTTGTAAAGAAGCTGTGGATCTTAGGGACCTCAATTC
ACCTCATAGTAGAGCAATGTATGTCTATCCTCCAAATGTAGAATCTTCACCAGAATTGCCAAAGCACATA
TATAATAAATTAGATAAAGGGCAAATAATAGTGGTGATCTGGGTAATAGTTTCTCCAAATAATGACAAGC
AGAAGTATACTCTGAAAATCAACCATGACTGTGTACCAGAACAAGTAATTGCTGAAGCAATCAGGAAAAA
AACTCGAAGTATGTTGCTATCCTCTGAACAACTAAAACTCTGTGTTTTAGAATATCAGGGCAAGTATATT
TTAAAAGTGTGTGGATGTGATGAATACTTCCTAGAAAAATATCCTCTGAGTCAGTATAAGTATATAAGAA
GCTGTATAATGCTTGGGAGGATGCCCAATTTGATGTTGATGGCTAAAGAAAGCCTTTATTCTCAACTGCC
AATGGACTGTTTTACAATGCCATCTTATTCCAGACGCATTTCCACAGCTACACCATATATGAATGGAGAA
ACATCTACAAAATCCCTTTGGGTTATAAATAGTGCACTCAGAATAAAAATTCTTTGTGCAACCTACGCGA
ATGTAAATATTCGAGACATTGATAAGATCTATGTTCGAACAGGTATCTACCATGGAGGAGAACCCTTATG
TGACAATGTGAACACTCAAAGAGTACCTTGTTCCAATCCCAGGTGGAATGAATGGCTGAATTATGATATA
TACATTCCTGATCTTCCTCGTGCTGCTCGACTTTGCCTTTCCATTTGCTCTGTTAAAGGCCGAAAGGGTG
CTAAAGAGGAACACTGTCCATTGGCATGGGGAAATATAAACTTGTTTGATTACACAGACACTCTAGTATC
TGGAAAAATGGCTTTGAATCTTTGGCCAGTACCTCATGGATTAGAAGATTTGCTGAACCCTATTGGTGTT
ACTGGATCAAATCCAAATAAAGAAACTCCATGCTTAGAGTTGGAGTTTGACTGGTTCAGCAGTGTGGTAA
AGTTCCCAGATATGTCAGTGATTGAAGAGCATGCCAATTGGTCTGTATCCCGAGAAGCAGGATTTAGCTA
TTCCCACGCAGGACTGAGTAACAGACTAGCTAGAGACAATGAATTAAGGGAAAATGACAAAGAACAGCTC
AAAGCAATTTCTACACGAGATCCTCTCTCTGAAATCACTGAGCAGGAGAAAGATTTTCTATGGAGTCACA
GACACTATTGTGTAACTATCCCCGAAATTCTACCCAAATTGCTTCTGTCTGTTAAATGGAATTCTAGAGA
TGAAGTAGCCCAGATGTATTGCTTGGTAAAAGATTGGCCTCCAATCAAACCTGAACAGGCTATGGAACTT
CTGGACTGTAATTACCCAGATCCTATGGTTCGAGGTTTTGCTGTTCGGTGCTTGGAAAAATATTTAACAG
ATGACAAACTTTCTCAGTATTTAATTCAGCTAGTACAGGTCCTAAAATATGAACAATATTTGGATAACTT
GCTTGTGAGATTTTTACTGAAGAAAGCATTGACTAATCAAAGGATTGGGCACTTTTTCTTTTGGCATTTA
AAATCTGAGATGCACAATAAAACAGTTAGCCAGAGGTTTGGCCTGCTTTTGGAGTCCTATTGTCGTGCAT
GTGGGATGTATTTGAAGCACCTGAATAGGCAAGTCGAGGCAATGGAAAAGCTCATTAACTTAACTGACAT
TCTCAAACAGGAGAAGAAGGATGAAACACAAAAGGTACAGATGAAGTTTTTAGTTGAGCAAATGAGGCGA
CCAGATTTCATGGATGCTCTACAGGGCTTTCTGTCTCCTCTAAACCCTGCTCATCAACTAGGAAACCTCA
GGCTTGAAGAGTGTCGAATTATGTCCTCTGCAAAAAGGCCACTGTGGTTGAATTGGGAGAACCCAGACAT
CATGTCAGAGTTACTGTTTCAGAACAATGAGATCATCTTTAAAAATGGGGATGATTTACGGCAAGATATG
CTAACACTTCAAATTATTCGTATTATGGAAAATATCTGGCAAAATCAAGGTCTTGATCTTCGAATGTTAC
CTTATGGTTGTCTGTCAATCGGTGACTGTGTGGGACTTATTGAGGTGGTGCGAAATTCTCACACTATTAT
GCAAATTCAGTGCAAAGGCGGCTTGAAAGGTGCACTGCAGTTCAACAGCCACACACTACATCAGTGGCTC
AAAGACAAGAACAAAGGAGAAATATATGATGCAGCCATTGACCTGTTTACACGTTCATGTGCTGGATACT
GTGTAGCTACCTTCATTTTGGGAATTGGAGATCGTCACAATAGTAACATCATGGTGAAAGACGATGGACA
ACTGTTTCATATAGATTTTGGACACTTTTTGGATCACAAGAAGAAAAAATTTGGTTATAAACGAGAACGT
GTGCCATTTGTTTTGACACAGGATTTCTTAATAGTGATTAGTAAAGGAGCCCAAGAATGCACAAAGACAA
GAGAATTTGAGAGGTTTCAGGAGATGTGTTACAAGGCTTATCTAGCTATTCGACAGCATGCCAATCTCTT
CATAAATCTTTTCTCAATGATGCTTGGCTCTGGAATGCCAGAACTACAATCTTTTGATGACATTGCATAC
ATTCGAAAGACCCTAGCCTTAGATAAAACTGAGCAAGAGGCTTTGGAGTATTTCATGAAACAAATGAATG
ATGCACATCATGGTGGCTGGACAACAAAAATGGATTGGATCTTCCACACAATTAAACAGCATGCATTGAA
CTAGAACCCAGCTTTCTTGTACAAAGTGGTGATATCCAATTAACCCTCACTAAAGGTATTAGAGTTTGAG
AATAAGTAGTCCCTATAGTGAGTCGTATTACCACCCAACTTTTCTATACAAAGTGGTTGATATCCAGCAC
AGTGGCGGCCGCTCGAGTCTAGAGGGCCCGCGGTTCGAAGGTAAGCCTATCCCTAACCCTCTCCTCGGTC
TCGATTCTACGCGTACCGGTTAGTAATGAGATCCCTCCCCCCCCCCTAACGTTACTGGCCGAAGCCGCTT
GGAATAAGGCCGGTGTGCGTTTGTCTATATGTTATTTTCCACCATATTGCCGTCTTTTGGCAATGTGAGG
GCCCGGAAACCTGGCCCTGTCTTCTTGACGAGCATTCCTAGGGGTCTTTCCCCTCTCGCCAAAGGAATGC
AAGGTCTGTTGAATGTCGTGAAGGAAGCAGTTCCTCTGGAAGCTTCTTGAAGACAAACAACGTCTGTAGC
GACCCTTTGCAGGCAGCGGAACCCCCCACCTGGCGACAGGTGCCTCTGCGGCCAAAAGCCACGTGTATAA
GATACACCTGCAAAGGCGGCACAACCCCAGTGCCACGTTGTGAGTTGGATAGTTGTGGAAAGAGTCAAAT
GGCTCTCCTCAAGCGTATTCAACAAGGGGCTGAAGGATGCCCAGAAGGTACCCCATTGTATGGGATCTGA
TCTGGGGCCTCGGTGCACATGCTTTACATGTGTTTAGTCGAGGTTAAAAAAACGTCTAGGCCCCCCGAAC
CACGGGGACGTGGTTTTCCTTTGAAAAACACGATGATAATATGGCCACACATATGACCGAGTACAAGCCC
ACGGTGCGCCTCGCCACCCGCGACGACGTCCCCAGGGCCGTACGCACCCTCGCCGCCGCGTTCGCCGACT
ACCCCGCCACGCGCCACACCGTCGATCCGGACCGCCACATCGAGCGGGTCACCGAGCTGCAAGAACTCTT
CCTCACGCGCGTCGGGCTCGACATCGGCAAGGTGTGGGTCGCGGACGACGGCGCCGCGGTGGCGGTCTGG
ACCACGCCGGAGAGCGTCGAAGCGGGGGCGGTGTTCGCCGAGATCGGCCCGCGCATGGCCGAGTTGAGCG
GTTCCCGGCTGGCCGCGCAGCAACAGATGGAAGGCCTCCTGGCGCCGCACCGGCCCAAGGAGCCCGCGTG
GTTCCTGGCCACCGTCGGCGTCTCGCCCGACCACCAGGGCAAGGGTCTGGGCAGCGCCGTCGTGCTCCCC
GGAGTGGAGGCGGCCGAGCGCGCCGGGGTGCCCGCCTTCCTGGAGACCTCCGCGCCCCGCAACCTCCCCT
TCTACGAGCGGCTCGGCTTCACCGTCACCGCCGACGTCGAGGTGCCCGAAGGACCGCGCACCTGGTGCAT
GACCCGCAAGCCCGGTGCCTAAATCGATAGATCCTAATCAACCTCTGGATTACAAAATTTGTGAAAGATT
GACTGGTATTCTTAACTATGTTGCTCCTTTTACGCTATGTGGATACGCTGCTTTAATGCCTTTGTATCAT
GCTATTGCTTCCCGTATGGCTTTCATTTTCTCCTCCTTGTATAAATCCTGGTTGCTGTCTCTTTATGAGG
AGTTGTGGCCCGTTGTCAGGCAACGTGGCGTGGTGTGCACTGTGTTTGCTGACGCAACCCCCACTGGTTG
GGGCATTGCCACCACCTGTCAGCTCCTTTCCGGGACTTTCGCTTTCCCCCTCCCTATTGCCACGGCGGAA
CTCATCGCCGCCTGCCTTGCCCGCTGCTGGACAGGGGCTCGGCTGTTGGGCACTGACAATTCCGTGGTGT
TGTCGGGGAAATCATCGTCCTTTCCTTGGCTGCTCGCCTGTGTTGCCACCTGGATTCTGCGCGGGACGTC
CTTCTGCTACGTCCCTTCGGCCCTCAATCCAGCGGACCTTCCTTCCCGCGGCCTGCTGCCGGCTCTGCGG
CCTCTTCCGCGTCTTCGCCTTCGCCCTCAGACGAGTCGGATCTCCCTTTGGGCCGCCTCCCCGCCTGAGA
TCCTTTAAGACCAATGACTTACAAGGCAGCTGTAGATCTTAGCCACTTTTTAAAAGAAAAGGGGGGACTG
GAAGGGCTAATTCACTCCCAACGAAGACAAGATCTGCTTTTTGCTTGTACTGGGTCTCTCTGGTTAGACC
AGATCTGAGCCTGGGAGCTCTCTGGCTAACTAGGGAACCCACTGCTTAAGCCTCAATAAAGCTTGCCTTG
AGTGCTTCAAGTAGTGTGTGCCCGTCTGTTGTGTGACTCTGGTAACTAGAGATCCCTCAGACCCTTTTAG
TCAGTGTGGAAAATCTCTAGCAGTAGTAGTTCATGTCATCTTATTATTCAGTATTTATAACTTGCAAAGA
AATGAATATCAGAGAGTGAGAGGCCCGGGTTAATTAAGGAAAGGGCTAGATCATTCTTGAAGACGAAAGG
GCCTCGTGATACGCCTATTTTTATAGGTTAATGTCATGATAATAATGGTTTCTTAGACGTCAGGTGGCAC
TTTTCGGGGAAATGTGCGCGGAACCCCTATTTGTTTATTTTTCTAAATACATTCAAATATGTATCCGCTC
ATGAGACAATAACCCTGATAAATGCTTCAATAATATTGAAAAAGGAAGAGTATGAGTATTCAACATTTCC
GTGTCGCCCTTATTCCCTTTTTTGCGGCATTTTGCCTTCCTGTTTTTGCTCACCCAGAAACGCTGGTGAA
AGTAAAAGATGCTGAAGATCAGTTGGGTGCACGAGTGGGTTACATCGAACTGGATCTCAACAGCGGTAAG
ATCCTTGAGAGTTTTCGCCCCGAAGAACGTTTTCCAATGATGAGCACTTTTAAAGTTCTGCTATGTGGCG
CGGTATTATCCCGTGTTGACGCCGGGCAAGAGCAACTCGGTCGCCGCATACACTATTCTCAGAATGACTT
GGTTGAGTACTCACCAGTCACAGAAAAGCATCTTACGGATGGCATGACAGTAAGAGAATTATGCAGTGCT
GCCATAACCATGAGTGATAACACTGCGGCCAACTTACTTCTGACAACGATCGGAGGACCGAAGGAGCTAA
CCGCTTTTTTGCACAACATGGGGGATCATGTAACTCGCCTTGATCGTTGGGAACCGGAGCTGAATGAAGC
CATACCAAACGACGAGCGTGACACCACGATGCCTGTAGCAATGGCAACAACGTTGCGCAAACTATTAACT
GGCGAACTACTTACTCTAGCTTCCCGGCAACAATTAATAGACTGGATGGAGGCGGATAAAGTTGCAGGAC
CACTTCTGCGCTCGGCCCTTCCGGCTGGCTGGTTTATTGCTGATAAATCTGGAGCCGGTGAGCGTGGGTC
TCGCGGTATCATTGCAGCACTGGGGCCAGATGGTAAGCCCTCCCGTATCGTAGTTATCTACACGACGGGG
AGTCAGGCAACTATGGATGAACGAAATAGACAGATCGCTGAGATAGGTGCCTCACTGATTAAGCATTGGT
AACTGTCAGACCAAGTTTACTCATATATACTTTAGATTGATTTAAAACTTCATTTTTAATTTAAAAGGAT
CTAGGTGAAGATCCTTTTTGATAATCTCATGACCAAAATCCCTTAACGTGAGTTTTCGTTCCACTGAGCG
TCAGACCCCGTAGAAAAGATCAAAGGATCTTCTTGAGATCCTTTTTTTCTGCGCGTAATCTGCTGCTTGC
AAACAAAAAAACCACCGCTACCAGCGGTGGTTTGTTTGCCGGATCAAGAGCTACCAACTCTTTTTCCGAA
GGTAACTGGCTTCAGCAGAGCGCAGATACCAAATACTGTTCTTCTAGTGTAGCCGTAGTTAGGCCACCAC
TTCAAGAACTCTGTAGCACCGCCTACATACCTCGCTCTGCTAATCCTGTTACCAGTGGCTGCTGCCAGTG
GCGATAAGTCGTGTCTTACCGGGTTGGACTCAAGACGATAGTTACCGGATAAGGCGCAGCGGTCGGGCTG
AACGGGGGGTTCGTGCACACAGCCCAGCTTGGAGCGAACGACCTACACCGAACTGAGATACCTACAGCGT
GAGCTATGAGAAAGCGCCACGCTTCCCGAAGGGAGAAAGGCGGACAGGTATCCGGTAAGCGGCAGGGTCG
GAACAGGAGAGCGCACGAGGGAGCTTCCAGGGGGAAACGCCTGGTATCTTTATAGTCCTGTCGGGTTTCG
CCACCTCTGACTTGAGCGTCGATTTTTGTGATGCTCGTCAGGGGGGCGGAGCCTATGGAAAAACGCCAGC
AACGCGGCCTTTTTACGGTTCCTGGCCTTTTGCTGGCCTTTTGCTCACATGTTCTTTCCTGCGTTATCCC
CTGATTCTGTGGATAACCGTATTACCGCCTTTGAGTGAGCTGATACCGCTCGCCGCAGCCGAACGACCGA
GCGCAGCGAGTCAGTGAGCGAGGAAGCGGAAGAGCGCCCAATACGCAAACCGCCTCTCCCCGCGCGTTGG
CCGATTCATTAATGCAGCAAGCTCATGGCTGACTAATTTTTTTTATTTATGCAGAGGCCGAGGCCGCCTC
GGCCTCTGAGCTATTCCAGAAGTAGTGAGGAGGCTTTTTTGGAGGCCTAGGCTTTTGCAAAAAGCTCCCC
GTGGCACGACAGGTTTCCCGACTGGAAAGCGGGCAGTGAGCGCAACGCAATTAATGTGAGTTAGCTCACT
CATTAGGCACCCCAGGCTTTACACTTTATGCTTCCGGCTCGTATGTTGTGTGGAATTGTGAGCGGATAAC
AATTTCACACAGGAAACAGCTATGACATGATTACGAATTTCACAAATAAAGCATTTTTTTCACTGCATTC
TAGTTGTGGTTTGTCCAAACTCATCAATGTATCTTATCATGTCTGGATCAACTGGATAACTCAAGCTAAC
CAAAATCATCCCAAACTTCCCACCCCATACCCTATTACCACTGCCAATTACCTGTGGTTTCATTTACTCT
AAACCTGTGATTCCTCTGAATTATTTTCATTTTAAAGAAATTGTATTTGTTAAATATGTACTACAAACTT
AGTAGT
Features (pLannotate 1.2.2; 30 found; start..end, strand, type, name):
    377..634     +  LTR            5' LTR (truncated): truncated 5' long terminal repeat (LTR) from HIV-1
    681..806     +  misc_feature   HIV-1 Ψ: packaging signal of human immunodeficiency virus type 1
    790..1128    +  CDS            HIV-1 gag (fragment): gag protein from human immunodeficiency virus 1; gag
   1303..1536    +  misc_feature   RRE: The Rev response element (RRE) of HIV-1 allows for Rev-dependent mRNA export from the nucleus to the cytoplasm.
   1913..2013    +  CDS            Rev (fragment): human immunodeficiency virus 1 (HIV-1) Rev protein; rev; enhances nuclear export of unspliced and incompletely spliced viral mRNAs
   2058..2175    +  misc_feature   cPPT/CTS: central polypurine tract and central termination sequence of HIV-1
   2223..3401    +  promoter       EF-1α promoter: strong constitutive promoter for human elongation factor EF-1α
   3422..3442    +  protein_bind   attB1: mutant version of attB; core recombination site for the Gateway® BP reaction BP Clonase™
   3448..6651    +  CDS            PIK3CA: PK3CA_HUMAN - Experimental evidence at protein level: Swiss-Prot protein existence level 1. Phosphoinositide-3-kinase (PI3K) phosphorylates phosphatidylinositol (PI) and its phosphorylated derivatives at position 3 of the inositol ring to produce 3-phosphoinositides (PubMed:15135396, PubMed:23936502, PubMed:28676499). Uses ATP and PtdIns(4,5)P2 (phosphatidylinositol 4,5-bisphosphate) to generate phosphatidylinositol 3,4,5-trisphosphate (PIP3) (PubMed:15135396, PubMed:28676499). PIP3 plays a key role by recruiting PH domain- containing proteins to the membrane, including AKT1 and PDPK1, activat
   6656..6680    -  protein_bind   attB2: mutant version of attB; recombination site for the Gateway® BP reaction BP Clonase™
   6688..6706    +  promoter       T3 promoter: promoter for bacteriophage T3 RNA polymerase
   6732..6750    -  promoter       T7 promoter: promoter for bacteriophage T7 RNA polymerase
   6756..6774    -  protein_bind   attB4 (fragment): mutant version of attB; core recombination site for the Gateway® BP reaction BP Clonase™
   6830..6871    +  CDS            V5 tag: epitope tag from simian virus 5
   6997..7459    +  misc_feature   IRES: internal ribosome entry site (IRES) of the encephalomyocarditis virus (EMCV)
   7473..8070    +  CDS            PuroR (fragment): puromycin N-acetyltransferase; pac from Streptomyces; confers resistance to puromycin
   8086..8674    +  misc_feature   WPRE: woodchuck hepatitis virus posttranscriptional regulatory element
   8682..8747    +  CDS            nef (fragment): NEF_HV1Z2 - Experimental evidence at protein level: Swiss-Prot protein existence level 1. Extracellular Nef protein targets CD4(+) T-lymphocytes for apoptosis by interacting with CXCR4 surface receptors. From Human immunodeficiency virus type 1 group M subtype D (isolate Z2/CDC-Z34) (HIV-1).
   8749..8982    +  LTR            3' LTR (ΔU3): self-inactivating 3' long terminal repeat (LTR) from HIV-1
   9187..9291    +  promoter       AmpR promoter: bla
   9292..10152   +  CDS            AmpR: β-lactamase; bla; confers resistance to ampicillin, carbenicillin, and related antibiotics
  10323..10911   +  rep_origin     ori: high-copy-number ColE1/pMB1/pBR322/pUC origin of replication
  11094..11148   +  CDS            lacI (fragment): lac repressor; lacI; The lac repressor binds to the lac operator to inhibit transcription in E. coli. This inhibition can be relieved by adding lactose or isopropyl-β-D-thiogalactopyranoside (IPTG).
  11154..11247   +  rep_origin     SV40 ori (fragment): SV40 origin of replication
  11272..11309   +  CDS            lacI (fragment): lac repressor; lacI; The lac repressor binds to the lac operator to inhibit transcription in E. coli. This inhibition can be relieved by adding lactose or isopropyl-β-D-thiogalactopyranoside (IPTG).
  11322..11343   +  protein_bind   CAP binding site: CAP binding activates transcription in the presence of cAMP. E. coli catabolite activator protein
  11358..11388   +  promoter       lac promoter: promoter for the E. coli lac operon
  11392..11414   +  protein_bind   lac operator (fragment): The lac repressor binds to the lac operator to inhibit transcription in E. coli. This inhibition can be relieved by adding lactose or isopropyl-β-D-thiogalactopyranoside (IPTG). lac repressor encoded by lacI
  11446..11529   +  polyA_signal   SV40 poly(A) signal (fragment): SV40 polyadenylation signal
  11696..329     +  CDS            nef (fragment) (across the origin): NEF_HV1BR - Experimental evidence at protein level: Swiss-Prot protein existence level 1. Extracellular Nef protein targets CD4(+) T-lymphocytes for apoptosis by interacting with CXCR4 surface receptors (PubMed:14990729). From Human immunodeficiency virus type 1 group M subtype B (isolate BRU/LAI) (HIV-1).
