[The description below was written by a language model from this plasmid's Addgene catalogue record and pLannotate feature annotations shown in this document.]
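Description:
pHAGE-PIK3CA-V344A is an HIV-1-based lentiviral expression plasmid (about 11.7 kb) built on the pHAGE backbone to deliver a point-mutant allele of human PIK3CA, the p110-alpha catalytic subunit of phosphoinositide 3-kinase, into mammalian cells. It is maintained in E. coli through a high-copy ColE1/pUC-type origin and an ampicillin resistance gene (beta-lactamase). The recorded host is a recombination-deficient strain, which is commonly used to keep LTR-containing vectors stable.

The viral portion runs from a truncated 5' LTR through the Ψ packaging signal, a gag fragment, the Rev response element and the cPPT/CTS to a ΔU3 self-inactivating 3' LTR. This arrangement lets the transcript be packaged and integrated when packaging functions are supplied in trans, while the LTR promoter is disabled after integration. Between the LTRs, the constitutive human EF-1α promoter drives the PIK3CA V344A open reading frame, which is flanked by attB1 and attB2 sites left by Gateway cloning. An EMCV IRES followed by a puromycin N-acetyltransferase gene sits downstream on the same transcript, so transduced cells can be selected with puromycin. A WPRE placed before the 3' LTR enhances transcript expression. A V5 epitope sequence is annotated downstream of attB2, but the record does not state whether it is fused in frame to the PIK3CA protein. T3 and T7 promoters and small lac, SV40 and nef fragments appear to be backbone remnants.

The stated purpose is lentiviral expression of PIK3CA V344A. The associated publication concerns systematic functional annotation of somatic cancer mutations, which suggests use in stable-expression assays of this variant's activity.
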