Addgene plasmid #116546: pHAGE-PIK3CA-V344A
Purpose: Lentiviral expression of PIK3CA V344A
Depositing lab: Gordon Mills & Kenneth Scott. Depositing organization: Baylor College of Medicine. Publication: Systematic Functional Annotation of Somatic Mutations in Cancer. Ng PK, Li J, Jeong KJ, Shao S, Chen H, Tsang YH, Sengupta S, Wang Z, Bhavana VH, Tran R, Soewito S, Minussi DC, Moreno D, Kong K, Dogruluk T, Lu H, Gao J, Tokheim C, Zhou DC, Johnson AM, Zeng J, Ip CKM, Ju Z, Wester M, Yu S, Li Y, Vellano CP, Schultz N, Karchin R, Ding L, Lu Y, Cheung LWT, Chen K, Shaw KR, Meric-Bernstam F, Scott KL, Yi S, Sahni N, Liang H, Mills GB. Cancer Cell. 2018 Mar 12;33(3):450-462.e10. doi: 10.1016/j.ccell.2018.01.021. PubMed 29533785.
Backbone
  Vector backbone: pHAGE
  Vector type: Lentiviral
Growth in bacteria
  Bacterial resistance: Ampicillin, 100 μg/mL
  Growth temperature: 37°C
  Growth strain: Stbl3
  Copy number: High Copy
Gene/Insert
  Gene/Insert name: PIK3CA
  Species: H. sapiens (human)
  Mutation: V344A
  Entrez Gene: PIK3CA (a.k.a. CCM4, CLAPO, CLOVE, CWS5, HMH, MCAP, MCM, MCMTC, PI3K, PI3K-alpha, p110-alpha)
  Cloning method: Gateway Cloning
Terms and licenses: Academic/Nonprofit Terms; Industry Terms: Not Available to Industry
How to cite: pHAGE-PIK3CA-V344A was a gift from Gordon Mills & Kenneth Scott (Addgene plasmid # 116546 ; http://n2t.net/addgene:116546 ; RRID:Addgene_116546)
