>Addgene plasmid #116546 | pHAGE-PIK3CA-V344A | depositor partial sequence | sequence record 219421 | insert
ATGCCTCCACGACCATCATCAGGTGAACTGTGGGGCATCCACTTGATGCCCCCAAGAATCCTAGTAGAAT
GTTTACTACCAAATGGAATGATAGTGACTTTAGAATGCCTCCGTGAGGCTACATTAATAACCATAAAGCA
TGAACTATTTAAAGAAGCAAGAAAATACCCCCTCCATCAACTTCTTCAAGATGAATCTTCTTACATTTTC
GTAAGTGTTACTCAAGAAGCAGAAAGGGAAGAATTTTTTGATGAAACAAGACGACTTTGTGACCTTCGGC
TTTTTCAACCCTTTTTAAAAGTAATTGAACCAGTAGGCAACCGTGAAGAAAAGATCCTCAATCGAGAAAT
TGGTTTTGCTATCGGCATGCCAGTGTGTGAATTTGATATGGTTAAAGATCCAGAAGTACAGGACTTCCGA
AGAAATATTCTGAACGTTTGTAAAGAAGCTGTGGATCTTAGGGACCTCAATTCACCTCATAGTAGAGCAA
TGTATGTCTATCCTCCAAATGTAGAATCTTCACCAGAATTGCCAAAGCACATATATAATAAATTAGATAA
AGGGCAAATAATAGTGGTGATCTGGGTAATAGTTTCTCCAAATAATGACAAGCAGAAGTATACTCTGAAA
ATCAACCATGACTGTGTACCAGAACAAGTAATTGCTGAAGCAATCAGGAAAAAAACTCGAAGTATGTTGC
TATCCTCTGAACAACTAAAACTCTGTGTTTTAGAATATCAGGGCAAGTATATTTTAAAAGTGTGTGGATG
TGATGAATACTTCCTAGAAAAATATCCTCTGAGTCAGTATAAGTATATAAGAAGCTGTATAATGCTTGGG
AGGATGCCCAATTTGATGTTGATGGCTAAAGAAAGCCTTTATTCTCAACTGCCAATGGACTGTTTTACAA
TGCCATCTTATTCCAGACGCATTTCCACAGCTACACCATATATGAATGGAGAAACATCTACAAAATCCCT
TTGGGTTATAAATAGTGCACTCAGAATAAAAATTCTTTGTGCAACCTACGCGAATGTAAATATTCGAGAC
ATTGATAAGATCTATGTTCGAACAGGTATCTACCATGGAGGAGAACCCTTATGTGACAATGTGAACACTC
AAAGAGTACCTTGTTCCAATCCCAGGTGGAATGAATGGCTGAATTATGATATATACATTCCTGATCTTCC
TCGTGCTGCTCGACTTTGCCTTTCCATTTGCTCTGTTAAAGGCCGAAAGGGTGCTAAAGAGGAACACTGT
CCATTGGCATGGGGAAATATAAACTTGTTTGATTACACAGACACTCTAGTATCTGGAAAAATGGCTTTGA
ATCTTTGGCCAGTACCTCATGGATTAGAAGATTTGCTGAACCCTATTGGTGTTACTGGATCAAATCCAAA
TAAAGAAACTCCATGCTTAGAGTTGGAGTTTGACTGGTTCAGCAGTGTGGTAAAGTTCCCAGATATGTCA
GTGATTGAAGAGCATGCCAATTGGTCTGTATCCCGAGAAGCAGGATTTAGCTATTCCCACGCAGGACTGA
GTAACAGACTAGCTAGAGACAATGAATTAAGGGAAAATGACAAAGAACAGCTCAAAGCAATTTCTACACG
AGATCCTCTCTCTGAAATCACTGAGCAGGAGAAAGATTTTCTATGGAGTCACAGACACTATTGTGTAACT
ATCCCCGAAATTCTACCCAAATTGCTTCTGTCTGTTAAATGGAATTCTAGAGATGAAGTAGCCCAGATGT
ATTGCTTGGTAAAAGATTGGCCTCCAATCAAACCTGAACAGGCTATGGAACTTCTGGACTGTAATTACCC
AGATCCTATGGTTCGAGGTTTTGCTGTTCGGTGCTTGGAAAAATATTTAACAGATGACAAACTTTCTCAG
TATTTAATTCAGCTAGTACAGGTCCTAAAATATGAACAATATTTGGATAACTTGCTTGTGAGATTTTTAC
TGAAGAAAGCATTGACTAATCAAAGGATTGGGCACTTTTTCTTTTGGCATTTAAAATCTGAGATGCACAA
TAAAACAGTTAGCCAGAGGTTTGGCCTGCTTTTGGAGTCCTATTGTCGTGCATGTGGGATGTATTTGAAG
CACCTGAATAGGCAAGTCGAGGCAATGGAAAAGCTCATTAACTTAACTGACATTCTCAAACAGGAGAAGA
AGGATGAAACACAAAAGGTACAGATGAAGTTTTTAGTTGAGCAAATGAGGCGACCAGATTTCATGGATGC
TCTACAGGGCTTTCTGTCTCCTCTAAACCCTGCTCATCAACTAGGAAACCTCAGGCTTGAAGAGTGTCGA
ATTATGTCCTCTGCAAAAAGGCCACTGTGGTTGAATTGGGAGAACCCAGACATCATGTCAGAGTTACTGT
TTCAGAACAATGAGATCATCTTTAAAAATGGGGATGATTTACGGCAAGATATGCTAACACTTCAAATTAT
TCGTATTATGGAAAATATCTGGCAAAATCAAGGTCTTGATCTTCGAATGTTACCTTATGGTTGTCTGTCA
ATCGGTGACTGTGTGGGACTTATTGAGGTGGTGCGAAATTCTCACACTATTATGCAAATTCAGTGCAAAG
GCGGCTTGAAAGGTGCACTGCAGTTCAACAGCCACACACTACATCAGTGGCTCAAAGACAAGAACAAAGG
AGAAATATATGATGCAGCCATTGACCTGTTTACACGTTCATGTGCTGGATACTGTGTAGCTACCTTCATT
TTGGGAATTGGAGATCGTCACAATAGTAACATCATGGTGAAAGACGATGGACAACTGTTTCATATAGATT
TTGGACACTTTTTGGATCACAAGAAGAAAAAATTTGGTTATAAACGAGAACGTGTGCCATTTGTTTTGAC
ACAGGATTTCTTAATAGTGATTAGTAAAGGAGCCCAAGAATGCACAAAGACAAGAGAATTTGAGAGGTTT
CAGGAGATGTGTTACAAGGCTTATCTAGCTATTCGACAGCATGCCAATCTCTTCATAAATCTTTTCTCAA
TGATGCTTGGCTCTGGAATGCCAGAACTACAATCTTTTGATGACATTGCATACATTCGAAAGACCCTAGC
CTTAGATAAAACTGAGCAAGAGGCTTTGGAGTATTTCATGAAACAAATGAATGATGCACATCATGGTGGC
TGGACAACAAAAATGGATTGGATCTTCCACACAATTAAACAGCATGCATTGAACTGA
